>Addgene plasmid #115914 | pBS-f1(+)-TOMM20-dTomato | addgene full sequence | sequence record 223532 | Addgene NGS Result
GCGCAACTGTTGGGAAGGGCGATCGGTGCGGGCCTCTTCGCTATTACGCCAGCTGGCGAAAGGGGGATGT
GCTGCAAGGCGATTAAGTTGGGTAACGCCAGGGTTTTCCCAGTCACGACGTTGTAAAACGACGGCCAGTG
AATTGTAATACGACTCACTATAGGGCGAATTGGAGCTCCACCGCGGTGGCGGCCGCTCTAGAACTAGTGG
ATCCGACGCGTATTGGGATGATGATAGGAAGTATTTACAGAACTTTATAGTTAGTAACTGACTGGTTAAT
TTTTCAAACTGATTTTTACTCAACTGAATTAGAAAAGGACTGGAAAGAAAGTAAAGATCCCAACGACTTG
AGGGAACAAGTTGGACAACCAAGGACTTTGTCTAAATTGTTTTTATTTAGACTAATGTGGTTCTAGTTCT
AGAGGATTCATACTGGAATCATCGGTTTAATATTACGCTATTTGAAAGGCAGCATAGTATAGTACTTTTG
GAAAATTGGCCTGAGGGTGATGTCTTTTGGAATATTTGTGAATTCACTATGAAGCCTAATTCCTTAAAAA
TGACCTCCTTCACTCAATTATCAGTGTTCTTGGTTTGCCTGGGAGTGAAAAGAGATCTTAAAATCTTTTT
GGTTTTAGTTACATAATTGACTGATGTAATATTATGTAATGATGGCTGTACACAGTGTCTCATGCCCTAT
AATCCTAGCACTCATTTGAGCTCAGGAGTTCAAGGCCAGCCTGGGCAACATGGTAAAACCCTGTCTGCAC
CAAAAATAAAAAAAAAATTAGCCGGGCATGGTGGCATGAGTCTGTGGTTCCAGCTACTCAGGAGGCTGAG
GTGGGGGAGGATCGCTTGAGCCCAGGAGTCAGAGGTTGCAGTGAGCTGAGATTGTGCTACTGCACTCCAG
CCTGGGTTACAGAGACCCCATCTGAATTAAAAACATATATAATGTAATGATCTGCCTCCTTTGTTAACTT
GACTTTTGAAATGGGATTGTCAGTAGTATGATCATTGTTTTCTTGGATGCCGACTGTGTGTAAAGTGTTA
CATTTTGAATTAAATGTCAGAATGGGTGAACTTTACTAAGATTCAATTCTTTGAATACAAAGAGCATTTT
ATTTTGAAGTTAGAATACTAATTAAATGCTTATGACACTTTAAAAAATTATTTTTTTTTTCTTTCAGAGA
ATTGTAAGTGCACAGTCCTTGGCTGAAGATGATGTGGAAGGCGGTAGCGGGGATCCACCGGTCGCCACCG
TGAGCAAGGGCGAGGAGGTCATCAAAGAGTTCATGCGCTTCAAGGTGCGCATGGAGGGCTCCATGAACGG
CCACGAGTTCGAGATCGAGGGCGAGGGCGAGGGCCGCCCCTACGAGGGCACCCAGACCGCCAAGCTGAAG
GTGACCAAGGGCGGCCCCCTGCCCTTCGCCTGGGACATCCTGTCCCCCCAGTTCATGTACGGCTCCAAGG
CGTACGTGAAGCACCCCGCCGACATCCCCGATTACAAGAAGCTGTCCTTCCCCGAGGGCTTCAAGTGGGA
GCGCGTGATGAACTTCGAGGACGGCGGTCTGGTGACCGTGACCCAGGACTCCTCCCTGCAGGACGGCACG
CTGATCTACAAGGTGAAGATGCGCGGCACCAACTTCCCCCCCGACGGCCCCGTAATGCAGAAGAAGACCA
TGGGCTGGGAGGCCTCCACCGAGCGCCTGTACCCCCGCGACGGCGTGCTGAAGGGCGAGATCCACCAGGC
CCTGAAGCTGAAGGACGGCGGCCACTACCTGGTGGAGTTCAAGACCATCTACATGGCCAAGAAGCCCGTG
CAACTGCCCGGCTACTACTACGTGGACACCAAGCTGGACATCACCTCCCACAACGAGGACTACACCATCG
TGGAACAGTACGAGCGCTCCGAGGGCCGCCACCACCTGTTCCTGTACGGCATGGACGAGCTGTACAAGTA
ATGAGAAACAAATGTCAACATAATAAAATCTCAGTTAAAAATATTTTAAAAATTCTTGGTAGTTGAGCAG
CTCTGGGGTAATAAGGGCAAATATGCTTGTTATGAACTACACTGAAATCTACCAAAGTTAATGTTTACTT
TGTGTAGATCCATTTGTCTATTTTATTTATTTTTCCCAGTGAAAAGTGTATTTTGATAGAGAACTTTTCA
TTCTATAAATACACTATGAGTTACTAAAATATCATGGATTTTGTTTATTCCTGAAACATAGTTACATAGT
TAAACTGTACATATGACATGGCTTATGTTAAAAATACCCAGTGCTCAGTTTTGAAAGATAGGCAAAAAAA
AAAAGTATAGGAGAAACTGAAGAATGTACACTTTTTTAGAGGGCACATTTTGCTGTAAATCTGGAAATTT
GATAGACTTGACTGTGTTTGTGAAAACTGAGCATTAAAGGTTTTGATTGATCCTTTCTTTCCATTTAATC
TCTGAGACGTAAATATGTGAGGTGTGCTGCTGTGCTGGGTTAACAGCTTCCTTCCCTTTCTGTGTAGCAG
TCTTGAAATGTTCTGTTTAAATCAGTAGGCTTAATGTGTTCTGGGTATTTATCTCCTTGTATTTTAAATA
TATGTAGTTGCAAATAGCACCAGGAATTAGATTTCTGTACACCCCTAATCTAGCCTTGTGAGCTTCGCTA
GTTAATGTGTGCTCACTTTCCCTCCATTTGTTACGTGAGAGAATGCGTCTGCTGATCACTGAAGTGTCCC
TTTTAGCTTCTGATTCATTGGGTTCTGTTGGGCATCTTTAAATCCACCTTAACCTGAGGAATGTATGTGG
GCAACCAGGCCCTGCATTTTTTTATATTCTGAATTTTGCATGCTTGCCTGACTTAGTATTTCTGAATTGA
TGTTTTTTTTAATGGTATAACTATCTTGATTTTCACTGAAATTATATGGTTCTGTCACTACTCTGTAAAT
TAATCCGAAACTTTTAAGGTATCCCAATGGCGCTTTGAGGAAGATGAACTGAGATGTGTCAGGGTGACTT
ATTTCCATCATCGTCCTTAGGGGAGCTTGGGTAGGGGCAAGGCGTGTAGCTGGGACCTAGGTCCAGACCC
CTGGCTCTGCCACTGAACGGCTCAGGTGCTTTGGGCAGTTACTCCCCGGCCTCACTTTGCACGTGTGCTT
ACCTAGTGGAGACAAAAGTACATACCTCGGTAGAGCGCGCACGCCTGTAACCCCAGGTTAACTCTCTAAC
CTCGAGGGGGGGCCCGGTACCAGCTTTTGTTCCCTTTAGTGAGGGTTAATTTCGAGCTTGGCGTAATCAT
GGTCATAGCTGTTTCCTGTGTGAAATTGTTATCCGCTCACAATTCCACACAACATACGAGCCGGAAGCAT
AAAGTGTAAAGCCTGGGGTGCCTAATGAGTGAGCTAACTCACATTAATTGCGTTGCGCTCACTGCCCGCT
TTCCAGTCGGGAAACCTGTCGTGCCAGCTGCATTAATGAATCGGCCAACGCGCGGGGAGAGGCGGTTTGC
GTATTGGGCGCTCTTCCGCTTCCTCGCTCACTGACTCGCTGCGCTCGGTCGTTCGGCTGCGGCGAGCGGT
ATCAGCTCACTCAAAGGCGGTAATACGGTTATCCACAGAATCAGGGGATAACGCAGGAAAGAACATGTGA
GCAAAAGGCCAGCAAAAGGCCAGGAACCGTAAAAAGGCCGCGTTGCTGGCGTTTTTCCATAGGCTCCGCC
CCCCTGACGAGCATCACAAAAATCGACGCTCAAGTCAGAGGTGGCGAAACCCGACAGGACTATAAAGATA
CCAGGCGTTTCCCCCTGGAAGCTCCCTCGTGCGCTCTCCTGTTCCGACCCTGCCGCTTACCGGATACCTG
TCCGCCTTTCTCCCTTCGGGAAGCGTGGCGCTTTCTCATAGCTCACGCTGTAGGTATCTCAGTTCGGTGT
AGGTCGTTCGCTCCAAGCTGGGCTGTGTGCACGAACCCCCCGTTCAGCCCGACCGCTGCGCCTTATCCGG
TAACTATCGTCTTGAGTCCAACCCGGTAAGACACGACTTATCGCCACTGGCAGCAGCCACTGGTAACAGG
ATTAGCAGAGCGAGGTATGTAGGCGGTGCTACAGAGTTCTTGAAGTGGTGGCCTAACTACGGCTACACTA
GAAGAACAGTATTTGGTATCTGCGCTCTGCTGAAGCCAGTTACCTTCGGAAAAAGAGTTGGTAGCTCTTG
ATCCGGCAAACAAACCACCGCTGGTAGCGGTGGTTTTTTTGTTTGCAAGCAGCAGATTACGCGCAGAAAA
AAAGGATCTCAAGAAGATCCTTTGATCTTTTCTACGGGGTCTGACGCTCAGTGGAACGAAAACTCACGTT
AAGGGATTTTGGTCATGAGATTATCAAAAAGGATCTTCACCTAGATCCTTTTAAATTAAAAATGAAGTTT
TAAATCAATCTAAAGTATATATGAGTAAACTTGGTCTGACAGTTACCAATGCTTAATCAGTGAGGCACCT
ATCTCAGCGATCTGTCTATTTCGTTCATCCATAGTTGCCTGACTCCCCGTCGTGTAGATAACTACGATAC
GGGAGGGCTTACCATCTGGCCCCAGTGCTGCAATGATACCGCGAGACCCACGCTCACCGGCTCCAGATTT
ATCAGCAATAAACCAGCCAGCCGGAAGGGCCGAGCGCAGAAGTGGTCCTGCAACTTTATCCGCCTCCATC
CAGTCTATTAATTGTTGCCGGGAAGCTAGAGTAAGTAGTTCGCCAGTTAATAGTTTGCGCAACGTTGTTG
CCATTGCTACAGGCATCGTGGTGTCACGCTCGTCGTTTGGTATGGCTTCATTCAGCTCCGGTTCCCAACG
ATCAAGGCGAGTTACATGATCCCCCATGTTGTGCAAAAAAGCGGTTAGCTCCTTCGGTCCTCCGATCGTT
GTCAGAAGTAAGTTGGCCGCAGTGTTATCACTCATGGTTATGGCAGCACTGCATAATTCTCTTACTGTCA
TGCCATCCGTAAGATGCTTTTCTGTGACTGGTGAGTACTCAACCAAGTCATTCTGAGAATAGTGTATGCG
GCGACCGAGTTGCTCTTGCCCGGCGTCAATACGGGATAATACCGCGCCACATAGCAGAACTTTAAAAGTG
CTCATCATTGGAAAACGTTCTTCGGGGCGAAAACTCTCAAGGATCTTACCGCTGTTGAGATCCAGTTCGA
TGTAACCCACTCGTGCACCCAACTGATCTTCAGCATCTTTTACTTTCACCAGCGTTTCTGGGTGAGCAAA
AACAGGAAGGCAAAATGCCGCAAAAAAGGGAATAAGGGCGACACGGAAATGTTGAATACTCATACTCTTC
CTTTTTCAATATTATTGAAGCATTTATCAGGGTTATTGTCTCATGAGCGGATACATATTTGAATGTATTT
AGAAAAATAAACAAATAGGGGTTCCGCGCACATTTCCCCGAAAAGTGCCACCTAAATTGTAAGCGTTAAT
ATTTTGTTAAAATTCGCGTTAAATTTTTGTTAAATCAGCTCATTTTTTAACCAATAGGCCGAAATCGGCA
AAATCCCTTATAAATCAAAAGAATAGACCGAGATAGGGT
[37 nt withheld, positions 5570-5606]
AAAGAACGTGGACTCCAACGTCAAAGG
[49 nt withheld, positions 5634-5682]
T
[91 nt withheld, positions 5684-5774]
G
[124 nt withheld, positions 5776-5899]
CCCATTCGCCATTCAGGCT
Features (pLannotate 1.2.2; 15 found; start..end, strand, type, name):
    146..164     +  promoter       T7 promoter: promoter for bacteriophage T7 RNA polymerase
    173..214     +  misc_feature   MCS (fragment): pBluescript multiple cloning site
    717..848     -  CDS            C9orf85 (fragment): CI085_HUMAN - Experimental evidence at protein level: Swiss-Prot protein existence level 1. From Homo sapiens (Human).
   1260..1958    +  CDS            dTomato: dTomato is a basic (constitutively fluorescent) orange fluorescent protein published in 2004, derived from Discosoma sp.. It is reported to be a somewhat slowly-maturing dimer with low acid sensitivity.
   3219..3241    +  misc_feature   MCS (fragment): pBluescript multiple cloning site
   3253..3271    -  promoter       T3 promoter: promoter for bacteriophage T3 RNA polymerase
   3316..3332    -  protein_bind   lac operator: The lac repressor binds to the lac operator to inhibit transcription in E. coli. This inhibition can be relieved by adding lactose or isopropyl-β-D-thiogalactopyranoside (IPTG). lac repressor encoded by lacI
   3340..3370    -  promoter       lac promoter: promoter for the E. coli lac operon
   3385..3406    -  protein_bind   CAP binding site: CAP binding activates transcription in the presence of cAMP. E. coli catabolite activator protein
   3419..3511    -  CDS            lacI (fragment): lac repressor; lacI; The lac repressor binds to the lac operator to inhibit transcription in E. coli. This inhibition can be relieved by adding lactose or isopropyl-β-D-thiogalactopyranoside (IPTG).
   3694..4282    -  rep_origin     ori: high-copy-number ColE1/pMB1/pBR322/pUC origin of replication
   4453..5313    -  CDS            AmpR: β-lactamase; bla; confers resistance to ampicillin, carbenicillin, and related antibiotics
   5314..5418    -  promoter       AmpR promoter: bla
   5471..5899    -  rep_origin     f1 ori (sequence partly withheld): f1 bacteriophage origin of replication; arrow indicates direction of (+) strand synthesis
   5904..143     -  CDS            lacZα (fragment) (across the origin): LacZα fragment of β-galactosidase; lacZ fragment
