[The description below was written by a language model from this plasmid's Addgene catalogue record and pLannotate feature annotations shown in this document.]
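Description:
pBS-f1(+)-TOMM20-dTomato is a homology-directed repair donor template built on the pBluescript phagemid backbone, intended for inserting the orange fluorescent protein dTomato at the endogenous TOMM20 locus in human cells. It is about 5.9 kb in total and is maintained in E. coli as a high-copy plasmid through its ColE1/pUC-type origin, with selection by ampicillin via the β-lactamase gene and its native promoter. The backbone also carries an f1 bacteriophage origin. An f1 origin allows a phagemid to be packaged as circular single-stranded DNA when helper phage is supplied, which fits the associated work on circular single-stranded DNA donors for genome editing. The "(+)" in the name refers to the orientation of this origin, which determines which strand is recovered.

The roughly 2.7 kb insert was assembled by Gibson cloning into the multiple cloning site, interrupting lacZα, and sits between the T7 and T3 promoters and the M13 sequencing primer sites. It consists of the dTomato coding sequence flanked on both sides by human genomic sequence that serves as homology arms. The arms themselves are not annotated in the feature table, and the short "C9orf85" fragment hit within the upstream region is probably a spurious similarity match rather than a designed element. No mammalian promoter is annotated, consistent with a knock-in design in which dTomato is expressed as a fusion with TOMM20, a mitochondrial outer membrane translocase subunit, under the control of the native locus. The insert design derives from an earlier TOMM20-mEGFP tagging donor. The record does not describe the nuclease or guide RNA used with it, and these would have to be supplied separately.
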