Addgene plasmid #115914: pBS-f1(+)-TOMM20-dTomato
Purpose: donor to insert dTomato at the TOMM20 locus in human cells
Depositing lab: Erik Sontheimer. Depositing organization: University of Massachusetts, Worcester. Publication: Efficient Homology-Directed Repair with Circular Single-Stranded DNA Donors. Iyer S, Mir A, Vega-Badillo J, Roscoe BP, Ibraheim R, Zhu LJ, Lee J, Liu P, Luk K, Mintzer E, Guo D, Soares de Brito J, Emerson CP Jr, Zamore PD, Sontheimer EJ, Wolfe SA. CRISPR J. 2022 Oct;5(5):685-701. doi: 10.1089/crispr.2022.0058. Epub 2022 Sep 7. PubMed 36070530.
Backbone
  Vector backbone: pBluescript
  Backbone size w/o insert (bp): 2960
  Total vector size (bp): 5919
  Modifications to backbone: added homology arms and fluorescent protein
  Vector type: donor template
Growth in bacteria
  Bacterial resistance: Ampicillin, 100 μg/mL
  Growth temperature: 37°C
  Growth strain: DH5alpha
  Copy number: High Copy
Gene/Insert
  Gene/Insert name: TOMM20-dTomato
  Species: H. sapiens (human)
  Insert size (bp): 2700
  Entrez Gene: TOMM20 (a.k.a. MAS20, MOM19, TOM20)
  Tag / fusion protein: dTomato
  Cloning method: Gibson Cloning
  Sequencing primers: 5′ M13F; 3′ M13R
Resource information
  A portion of this plasmid was derived from a plasmid made by: Insert is based on Addgene plasmid: AICSDP-8:TOMM20-mEGFP (Plasmid #87423).
Terms and licenses: Academic/Nonprofit Terms; Industry Terms: Not Available to Industry
Depositor comments: Please visit https://www.biorxiv.org/content/10.1101/864199v1 for bioRxiv preprint.
How to cite: pBS-f1(+)-TOMM20-dTomato was a gift from Erik Sontheimer (Addgene plasmid # 115914 ; http://n2t.net/addgene:115914 ; RRID:Addgene_115914)
